Addgene plasmid #142197: TFORF0913
Purpose: Lentiviral vector for overexpressing transcription factor ORFs with unique 24-bp barcodes. Barcodes facilitate identification of transcription factors in pooled screens.
Depositing lab: Feng Zhang. Depositing organization: Broad Institute. Publication: A transcription factor atlas of directed differentiation. Joung J, Ma S, Tay T, Geiger-Schuller KR, Kirchgatterer PC, Verdine VK, Guo B, Arias-Garcia MA, Allen WE, Singh A, Kuksenko O, Abudayyeh OO, Gootenberg JS, Fu Z, Macrae RK, Buenrostro JD, Regev A, Zhang F. Cell. 2023 Jan 5;186(1):209-229.e26. doi: 10.1016/j.cell.2022.11.026. PubMed 36608654.
Backbone
  Vector backbone: pLX_TRC317
  Backbone manufacturer: Broad Institute Genetic Perturbation Platform
  Backbone size w/o insert (bp): 8264
  Vector type: Mammalian Expression, Lentiviral
  Selectable markers: Puromycin
Growth in bacteria
  Bacterial resistance: Ampicillin, 100 μg/mL
  Growth temperature: 37°C
  Growth strain: NEB Stable
  Copy number: High Copy
Gene/Insert
  Gene/Insert name: ZNF835
  Species: H. sapiens (human)
  Insert size (bp): 1715
  Entrez Gene: ZNF835 (a.k.a. BC37295_3)
  Promoter: EF1a
  Cloning method: Unknown
  Sequencing primers: 5′ GGGTGGAGACTGAAGTTAGGCCAG; 3′ CACATAGCGTAAAAGGAGCAACATAG
Terms and licenses: Academic/Nonprofit Terms; Industry Terms: Not Available to Industry
Depositor comments: NM_001005850,XM_005259383,XM_005259382,ENST00000537055 . The transcription factor ORF portion of this plasmid was synthesized by Genewiz. Please test multiple small colonies in case of plasmid recombination. To make this collection available in a timely manner, a portion of this collection was not fully sequenced by Addgene. If an Addgene verified full plasmid sequence is not available, please contact us prior to placing an order to request the full sequence.
How to cite: TFORF0913 was a gift from Feng Zhang (Addgene plasmid # 142197 ; http://n2t.net/addgene:142197 ; RRID:Addgene_142197)
