[The description below was written by a language model from this plasmid's Addgene catalogue record and pLannotate feature annotations shown in this document.]
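Description:
TFORF0913 is a third-generation-style, self-inactivating lentiviral expression plasmid built on the pLX_TRC317 backbone and carrying the human zinc finger gene ZNF835 as its open reading frame. It belongs to a barcoded transcription factor ORF collection in which each clone carries a unique 24-bp barcode, so that the factor delivered to a given cell can be identified in pooled overexpression screens such as directed differentiation experiments. In bacteria the plasmid is maintained through a high-copy ColE1/pUC-type origin and ampicillin resistance (AmpR). An f1 origin and remnants of a lac/T7/T3 cloning region are also present in the backbone. The depositor cautions that recombination can occur, which is common for LTR-containing plasmids.

The viral portion begins with an RSV promoter fused to a truncated HIV-1 5' LTR, which allows Tat-independent production of genomic RNA. This is followed by the Ψ packaging signal with a gag fragment, the RRE for Rev-dependent export, and a cPPT/CTS. An SV40 early promoter/origin drives a puromycin N-acetyltransferase cassette for selecting transduced mammalian cells. Downstream, the EF-1α promoter drives constitutive expression of ZNF835. The automated annotation labels only the two ends of the ORF as ZNF835 fragments, with a short internal hit to a ZFHD1 zinc finger domain that probably reflects similarity among zinc finger repeats; the annotated span is consistent with the stated insert size of about 1.7 kb. The barcode itself is not annotated, so the record does not give its position. A WPRE after the ORF enhances transcript expression, and the ΔU3 3' LTR inactivates the viral promoter after integration. An SV40 poly(A) signal lies beyond the LTR.
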