Features (pLannotate 1.2.2; 33 found; start..end, strand, type, name):
      5..231     +  promoter       RSV promoter: Rous sarcoma virus enhancer/promoter
    232..412     +  LTR            5' LTR (truncated): truncated 5' long terminal repeat (LTR) from HIV-1
    459..584     +  misc_feature   HIV-1 Ψ: packaging signal of human immunodeficiency virus type 1
    568..931     +  CDS            HIV-1 gag (fragment): gag protein from human immunodeficiency virus 1; gag
   1077..1310    +  misc_feature   RRE: The Rev response element (RRE) of HIV-1 allows for Rev-dependent mRNA export from the nucleus to the cytoplasm.
   1687..1713    +  CDS            Rev (fragment): human immunodeficiency virus 1 (HIV-1) Rev protein; rev; enhances nuclear export of unspliced and incompletely spliced viral mRNAs
   1720..1743    +  promoter       SV40 promoter (fragment): SV40 early promoter
   1744..1815    +  promoter       SV40 promoter (fragment): SV40 enhancer and early promoter
   1839..1974    +  rep_origin     SV40 ori: SV40 origin of replication
   2020..2616    +  CDS            PuroR (fragment): puromycin N-acetyltransferase; pac from Streptomyces; confers resistance to puromycin
   2665..2782    +  misc_feature   cPPT/CTS: central polypurine tract and central termination sequence of HIV-1
   2847..2913    +  CDS            small t antigen (fragment): SV40 (simian virus 40) small t antigen
   2920..4098    +  promoter       EF-1α promoter: strong constitutive promoter for human elongation factor EF-1α
   4115..4519    +  CDS            ZNF835 (fragment): ZN835_HUMAN - Experimental evidence at protein level: Swiss-Prot protein existence level 1. May be involved in transcriptional regulation. From Homo sapiens (Human).
   5090..5114    +  CDS            ZFHD1 (DNA binding domain) (fragment): composite human DNA-binding domain composed of domains from the transcription factors Zif268 and Oct-1 (Pomerantz et al., 1995)
   5594..5725    +  CDS            ZNF835 (fragment): ZN835_HUMAN - Experimental evidence at protein level: Swiss-Prot protein existence level 1. May be involved in transcriptional regulation. From Homo sapiens (Human).
   5741..5794    +  promoter       U6 promoter (fragment): RNA polymerase III promoter for human U6 snRNA
   5836..6424    +  misc_feature   WPRE: woodchuck hepatitis virus posttranscriptional regulatory element
   6475..6494    +  misc_feature   cPPT/CTS (fragment): central polypurine tract and central termination sequence of HIV-1
   6496..6729    +  LTR            3' LTR (ΔU3): self-inactivating 3' long terminal repeat (LTR) from HIV-1
   6807..6928    +  polyA_signal   SV40 poly(A) signal: SV40 polyadenylation signal
   6968..7103    +  rep_origin     SV40 ori: SV40 origin of replication
   7124..7142    -  promoter       T7 promoter: promoter for bacteriophage T7 RNA polymerase
   7150..7305    +  CDS            lacZα (fragment): LacZα fragment of β-galactosidase; lacZ fragment
   7310..7738    +  rep_origin     f1 ori (sequence partly withheld): f1 bacteriophage origin of replication; arrow indicates direction of (+) strand synthesis
   7791..7895    +  promoter       AmpR promoter: bla
   7896..8756    +  CDS            AmpR: β-lactamase; bla; confers resistance to ampicillin, carbenicillin, and related antibiotics
   8927..9515    +  rep_origin     ori: high-copy-number ColE1/pMB1/pBR322/pUC origin of replication
   9698..9790    +  CDS            lacI (fragment): lac repressor; lacI; The lac repressor binds to the lac operator to inhibit transcription in E. coli. This inhibition can be relieved by adding lactose or isopropyl-β-D-thiogalactopyranoside (IPTG).
   9803..9824    +  protein_bind   CAP binding site: CAP binding activates transcription in the presence of cAMP. E. coli catabolite activator protein
   9839..9869    +  promoter       lac promoter: promoter for the E. coli lac operon
   9877..9893    +  protein_bind   lac operator: The lac repressor binds to the lac operator to inhibit transcription in E. coli. This inhibition can be relieved by adding lactose or isopropyl-β-D-thiogalactopyranoside (IPTG). lac repressor encoded by lacI
   9938..9956    +  promoter       T3 promoter: promoter for bacteriophage T3 RNA polymerase
>Addgene plasmid #142197 | TFORF0913 | addgene full sequence | sequence record 397710 | Addgene NGS Result
TTAATGTAGTCTTATGCAATACTCTTGTAGTCTTGCAACATGGTAACGATGAGTTAGCAACATGCCTTAC
AAGGAGAGAAAAAGCACCGTGCATGCCGATTGGTGGAAGTAAGGTGGTACGATCGTGCCTTATTAGGAAG
GCAACAGACGGGTCTGACATGGATTGGACGAACCACTGAATTGCCGCATTGCAGAGATATTGTATTTAAG
TGCCTAGCTCGATACATAAACGGGTCTCTCTGGTTAGACCAGATCTGAGCCTGGGAGCTCTCTGGCTAAC
TAGGGAACCCACTGCTTAAGCCTCAATAAAGCTTGCCTTGAGTGCTTCAAGTAGTGTGTGCCCGTCTGTT
GTGTGACTCTGGTAACTAGAGATCCCTCAGACCCTTTTAGTCAGTGTGGAAAATCTCTAGCAGTGGCGCC
CGAACAGGGACTTGAAAGCGAAAGGGAAACCAGAGGAGCTCTCTCGACGCAGGACTCGGCTTGCTGAAGC
GCGCACGGCAAGAGGCGAGGGGCGGCGACTGGTGAGTACGCCAAAAATTTTGACTAGCGGAGGCTAGAAG
GAGAGAGATGGGTGCGAGAGCGTCAGTATTAAGCGGGGGAGAATTAGATCGCGATGGGAAAAAATTCGGT
TAAGGCCAGGGGGAAAGAAAAAATATAAATTAAAACATATAGTATGGGCAAGCAGGGAGCTAGAACGATT
CGCAGTTAATCCTGGCCTGTTAGAAACATCAGAAGGCTGTAGACAAATACTGGGACAGCTACAACCATCC
CTTCAGACAGGATCAGAAGAACTTAGATCATTATATAATACAGTAGCAACCCTCTATTGTGTGCATCAAA
GGATAGAGATAAAAGACACCAAGGAAGCTTTAGACAAGATAGAGGAAGAGCAAAACAAAAGTAAGACCAC
CGCACAGCAAGCGGCCGCTGATCTTCAGACCTGGAGGAGGAGATATGAGGGACAATTGGAGAAGTGAATT
ATATAAATATAAAGTAGTAAAAATTGAACCATTAGGAGTAGCACCCACCAAGGCAAAGAGAAGAGTGGTG
CAGAGAGAAAAAAGAGCAGTGGGAATAGGAGCTTTGTTCCTTGGGTTCTTGGGAGCAGCAGGAAGCACTA
TGGGCGCAGCGTCAATGACGCTGACGGTACAGGCCAGACAATTATTGTCTGGTATAGTGCAGCAGCAGAA
CAATTTGCTGAGGGCTATTGAGGCGCAACAGCATCTGTTGCAACTCACAGTCTGGGGCATCAAGCAGCTC
CAGGCAAGAATCCTGGCTGTGGAAAGATACCTAAAGGATCAACAGCTCCTGGGGATTTGGGGTTGCTCTG
GAAAACTCATTTGCACCACTGCTGTGCCTTGGAATGCTAGTTGGAGTAATAAATCTCTGGAACAGATTTG
GAATCACACGACCTGGATGGAGTGGGACAGAGAAATTAACAATTACACAAGCTTAATACACTCCTTAATT
GAAGAATCGCAAAACCAGCAAGAAAAGAATGAACAAGAATTATTGGAATTAGATAAATGGGCAAGTTTGT
GGAATTGGTTTAACATAACAAATTGGCTGTGGTATATAAAATTATTCATAATGATAGTAGGAGGCTTGGT
AGGTTTAAGAATAGTTTTTGCTGTACTTTCTATAGTGAATAGAGTTAGGCAGGGATATTCACCATTATCG
TTTCAGACCCACCTCCCAACCCCGAGGGGACCCATGCATTGCATCTCAATTAGTCAGCAACCAGGTGTGG
AAAGTCCCCAGGCTCCCCAGCAGGCAGAAGTATGCAAAGCATGCGTCTCAATTAGTCAGCAACCATAGTC
CCGCCCCTAACTCCGCCCATCCCGCCCCTAACTCCGCCCAGTTCCGCCCATTCTCCGCCCCATGGCTGAC
TAATTTTTTTTATTTATGCAGAGGCCGAGGCCGCCTCGGCCTCTGAGCTATTCCAGAAGTAGTGAGGAGG
CTTTTTTGGAGGCCTAGGCTTTTGCAAAAAGCTTTCTAGAGGTACCACCGGAGCTTACCATGACCGAGTA
CAAGCCCACGGTGCGCCTCGCCACCCGCGACGACGTCCCCAGGGCCGTACGCACCCTCGCCGCCGCGTTC
GCCGACTACCCCGCCACGCGCCACACCGTCGATCCGGACCGCCACATCGAGCGGGTCACCGAGCTGCAAG
AACTCTTCCTCACGCGCGTCGGGCTCGACATCGGCAAGGTGTGGGTCGCGGACGACGGCGCCGCCGTGGC
GGTCTGGACCACGCCGGAGAGCGTCGAAGCGGGGGCGGTGTTCGCCGAGATCGGCCCGCGCATGGCCGAG
TTGAGCGGTTCCCGGCTGGCCGCGCAGCAACAGATGGAAGGCCTCCTGGCGCCGCACCGGCCCAAGGAGC
CCGCGTGGTTCCTGGCCACCGTCGGCGTCTCGCCCGACCACCAGGGCAAGGGTCTGGGCAGCGCCGTCGT
GCTCCCCGGAGTGGAGGCGGCCGAGCGCGCCGGGGTGCCCGCCTTCCTGGAGACCTCCGCGCCCCGCAAC
CTCCCCTTCTACGAGCGGCTCGGCTTCACCGTCACCGCCGACGTCGAGGTGCCCGAAGGACCGCGCACCT
GGTGCATGACCCGCAAGCCCGGTGCCAGTTAACGAATTCTAGATCTTGAGACAAATGGCAGTATTCATCC
ACAATTTTAAAAGAAAAGGGGGGATTGGGGGGTACAGTGCAGGGGAAAGAATAGTAGACATAATAGCAAC
AGACATACAAACTAAAGAATTACAAAAACAAATTACAAAAATTCAAAATTTTCGGGTTTATTACAGGGAC
AGCAGAGATCCACTTTGGCGCCGGCTCGAGGCCTGCAGGTGCAAAGATGGATAAAGTTTTAAACAGAGAG
GAATCTTTGCAGCTAATGGACCTTCTAGGTCTTGAAAGGAGTGGGAATTGGCTCCGGTGCCCGTCAGTGG
GCAGAGCGCACATCGCCCACAGTCCCCGAGAAGTTGGGGGGAGGGGTCGGCAATTGAACCGGTGCCTAGA
GAAGGTGGCGCGGGGTAAACTGGGAAAGTGATGTCGTGTACTGGCTCCGCCTTTTTCCCGAGGGTGGGGG
AGAACCGTATATAAGTGCAGTAGTCGCCGTGAACGTTCTTTTTCGCAACGGGTTTGCCGCCAGAACACAG
GTAAGTGCCGTGTGTGGTTCCCGCGGGCCTGGCCTCTTTACGGGTTATGGCCCTTGCGTGCCTTGAATTA
CTTCCACCTGGCTGCAGTACGTGATTCTTGATCCCGAGCTTCGGGTTGGAAGTGGGTGGGAGAGTTCGAG
GCCTTGCGCTTAAGGAGCCCCTTCGCCTCGTGCTTGAGTTGAGGCCTGGCCTGGGCGCTGGGGCCGCCGC
GTGCGAATCTGGTGGCACCTTCGCGCCTGTCTCGCTGCTTTCGATAAGTCTCTAGCCATTTAAAATTTTT
GATGACCTGCTGCGACGCTTTTTTTCTGGCAAGATAGTCTTGTAAATGCGGGCCAAGATCTGCACACTGG
TATTTCGGTTTTTGGGGCCGCGGGCGGCGACGGGGCCCGTGCGTCCCAGCGCACATGTTCGGCGAGGCGG
GGCCTGCGAGCGCGGCCACCGAGAATCGGACGGGGGTAGTCTCAAGCTGGCCGGCCTGCTCTGGTGCCTG
GCCTCGCGCCGCCGTGTATCGCCCCGCCCTGGGCGGCAAGGCTGGCCCGGTCGGCACCAGTTGCGTGAGC
GGAAAGATGGCCGCTTCCCGGCCCTGCTGCAGGGAGCTCAAAATGGAGGACGCGGCGCTCGGGAGAGCGG
GCGGGTGAGTCACCCACACAAAGGAAAAGGGCCTTTCCGTCCTCAGCCGTCGCTTCATGTGACTCCACGG
AGTACCGGGCGCCGTCCAGGCACCTCGATTAGTTCTCGAGCTTTTGGAGTACGTCGTCTTTAGGTTGGGG
GGAGGGGTTTTATGCGATGGAGTTTCCCCACACTGAGTGGGTGGAGACTGAAGTTAGGCCAGCTTGGCAC
TTGATGTAATTCTCCTTGGAATTTGCCCTTTTTGAGTTTGGATCTTGGTTCATTCTCAAGCCTCAGACAG
TGGTTCAAAGTTTTTTTCTTCCATTTCAGGTGTCGTGAGGCTAGCACCGCCACCATGGAGGGACTCTTGA
GCGTCGCCCTCCAGGGCGCAGAGTTGGAAGGAAACTGGAAACACGAGGGCCAGGTTGAGGACCTGCAGGA
AAACCAGGAAAGCTGTCCAGAGCCAGAGGCCGTGGCCTGCAAGGGAGACCCTGCTGGGGACAGCATGCAG
GAACGCGATGAATTCAGCCGAATCCCAAGAACCATATCGAGCCCTGCTGCTACCCAAGCCAGTGTCCCCG
ACGACAGCAGTTCCCGGAGGTGCAGCGCGCCTGGGGAGAGCCCGAAGGAGAGGCATCCTGACAGCCGCCA
GCGGGAGAGAGGTGGAGGCCCCAAGAAGCCGTGGAAATGCGGGGACTGCGGGAAGGCCTTCAGCTACTGT
TCAGCGTTCATCTTACACCAGAGAATCCACACCGGGGAGAAGCCATTTGCGTGCCCCGAGTGCGGCAAGG
CCTTCAGCCAGAGCGTGCACCTGACCCTGCACCAGCGCACGCACACGGGCGAGAAGCCCTACGCCTGCCA
CGAGTGCGGCAAGGCCTTCAGCCAGGGCTCGTACCTGGCGTCCCACTGGCGCACGCACACGGGCGAGAAG
CCGCACCGCTGCGCCGACTGCGGCAAGGCCTTCACGCGCGTCACGCACCTGACCCAGCACCGGCGCGTGC
ACACGGGCGAGCGGCCCTACGCGTGCGCCCAGTGCGCCAAGGCGTTCCGCAACCGCTCGTCCCTGATAGA
GCACCAGCGCATCCACACCGGTGAGAAGCCCTACGAGTGCTCCGCGTGCGCCAAGGCCTTCCGCTTCTCC
TCAGCGCTCATCCGCCACCAGCGCATCCACACGGAGGAGAAGCCCTACCGCTGCGGCCAGTGCGCCAAGG
CCTTCGCGCAGATCGCGCACCTGACCCAGCACCGGCGCGTGCACACGGGCGAGAAGCCCTACACGTGCCA
GGACTGCGGCGCGCTCTTCAGCCAGAGCGCCTCTCTGGCCGAGCACCGGCGCATCCACACAGGCGAGAAG
CCCTACGCGTGCGGCCAGTGCGCCAAGGCCTTCACCCAGGTGTCGCACCTGACGCAGCACCAGCGCACGC
ACACCGGAGAGCGGCCTTACCCCTGCCACGACTGCGGCAAGCGCTTCAGCAACCGCTCCCACCTCCTCCA
GCACCGCCTCGTGCACACCGGTGAGCGGCCCTACAGGTGCCTGCAATGCGGGGCCGCCTTCAGCCACGTG
TCCTCGCTTATAGAGCACCAGAAGATCCACACCGGAGAGCGGCCCTACAAGTGCGGCGAGTGCGGCAAAG
CTTTCAGCCAGGGCTCCTCGCTCGCCCTGCACCAGCGCACGCACACGGGCGAGCGGCCCTACACCTGCCC
CGAGTGCGGCAAGGCCTTCAGCAACCGCTCCTACCTGATCCAGCACCACATCGTGCACACCGGGGAGAAG
CCCTACGAGTGCAGCGGCTGCGGGAAGGCCTTCAGCTTCTCCTCCGCGCTCATCCGACACCAGAGGACGC
ATGCAGACAGTTCGGGACGCCTTTGCCCAGCTCCCACGCCTGACTCAACACCTGGGCTCTCACAGGGAGG
AGAAACCTGTCAACAGGGGTGCCCTGGCAGAAACCCGCGTGGACCAGCAGAAGATTAGTAATGAACTAGT
CCGTAACTTGAAAGTATTTCGATTTCTTGGCTTTATATATCTTGTGGAAAGGACGATCTAGAAAGCCCTA
AGTCCCACCTACGCGTTAAGTCGACAATCAACCTCTGGATTACAAAATTTGTGAAAGATTGACTGGTATT
CTTAACTATGTTGCTCCTTTTACGCTATGTGGATACGCTGCTTTAATGCCTTTGTATCATGCTATTGCTT
CCCGTATGGCTTTCATTTTCTCCTCCTTGTATAAATCCTGGTTGCTGTCTCTTTATGAGGAGTTGTGGCC
CGTTGTCAGGCAACGTGGCGTGGTGTGCACTGTGTTTGCTGACGCAACCCCCACTGGTTGGGGCATTGCC
ACCACCTGTCAGCTCCTTTCCGGGACTTTCGCTTTCCCCCTCCCTATTGCCACGGCGGAACTCATCGCCG
CCTGCCTTGCCCGCTGCTGGACAGGGGCTCGGCTGTTGGGCACTGACAATTCCGTGGTGTTGTCGGGGAA
ATCATCGTCCTTTCCTTGGCTGCTCGCCTGTGTTGCCACCTGGATTCTGCGCGGGACGTCCTTCTGCTAC
GTCCCTTCGGCCCTCAATCCAGCGGACCTTCCTTCCCGCGGCCTGCTGCCGGCTCTGCGGCCTCTTCCGC
GTCTTCGCCTTCGCCCTCAGACGAGTCGGATCTCCCTTTGGGCCGCCTCCCCGCGTCGACTTTAAGACCA
ATGACTTACAAGGCAGCTGTAGATCTTAGCCACTTTTTAAAAGAAAAGGGGGGACTGGAAGGGCTAATTC
ACTCCCAACGAAGACAAGATCTGCTTTTTGCTTGTACTGGGTCTCTCTGGTTAGACCAGATCTGAGCCTG
GGAGCTCTCTGGCTAACTAGGGAACCCACTGCTTAAGCCTCAATAAAGCTTGCCTTGAGTGCTTCAAGTA
GTGTGTGCCCGTCTGTTGTGTGACTCTGGTAACTAGAGATCCCTCAGACCCTTTTAGTCAGTGTGGAAAA
TCTCTAGCAGTACGTATAGTAGTTCATGTCATCTTATTATTCAGTATTTATAACTTGCAAAGAAATGAAT
ATCAGAGAGTGAGAGGAACTTGTTTATTGCAGCTTATAATGGTTACAAATAAAGCAATAGCATCACAAAT
TTCACAAATAAAGCATTTTTTTCACTGCATTCTAGTTGTGGTTTGTCCAAACTCATCAATGTATCTTATC
ATGTCTGGCTCTAGCTATCCCGCCCCTAACTCCGCCCATCCCGCCCCTAACTCCGCCCAGTTCCGCCCAT
TCTCCGCCCCATGGCTGACTAATTTTTTTTATTTATGCAGAGGCCGAGGCCGCCTCGGCCTCTGAGCTAT
TCCAGAAGTAGTGAGGAGGCTTTTTTGGAGGCCTAGGGACGTACCCAATTCGCCCTATAGTGAGTCGTAT
TACGCGCGCTCACTGGCCGTCGTTTTACAACGTCGTGACTGGGAAAACCCTGGCGTTACCCAACTTAATC
GCCTTGCAGCACATCCCCCTTTCGCCAGCTGGCGTAATAGCGAAGAGGCCCGCACCGATCGCCCTTCCCA
ACAGTTGCGCAGCCTGAATGGCGAATGGG
[124 nt withheld, positions 7310-7433]
C
[91 nt withheld, positions 7435-7525]
A
[49 nt withheld, positions 7527-7575]
CCTTTGACGTTGGAGTCCACGTTCTTT
[37 nt withheld, positions 7603-7639]
ACCCTATCTCGGTCTATTCTTTTGATTTATAAGGGATTTTGCCGATTTCGGCCTATTGGTTAAAAAATGA
GCTGATTTAACAAAAATTTAACGCGAATTTTAACAAAATATTAACGCTTACAATTTAGGTGGCACTTTTC
GGGGAAATGTGCGCGGAACCCCTATTTGTTTATTTTTCTAAATACATTCAAATATGTATCCGCTCATGAG
ACAATAACCCTGATAAATGCTTCAATAATATTGAAAAAGGAAGAGTATGAGTATTCAACATTTCCGTGTC
GCCCTTATTCCCTTTTTTGCGGCATTTTGCCTTCCTGTTTTTGCTCACCCAGAAACGCTGGTGAAAGTAA
AAGATGCTGAAGATCAGTTGGGTGCACGAGTGGGTTACATCGAACTGGATCTCAACAGCGGTAAGATCCT
TGAGAGTTTTCGCCCCGAAGAACGTTTTCCAATGATGAGCACTTTTAAAGTTCTGCTATGTGGCGCGGTA
TTATCCCGTATTGACGCCGGGCAAGAGCAACTCGGTCGCCGCATACACTATTCTCAGAATGACTTGGTTG
AGTACTCACCAGTCACAGAAAAGCATCTTACGGATGGCATGACAGTAAGAGAATTATGCAGTGCTGCCAT
AACCATGAGTGATAACACTGCGGCCAACTTACTTCTGACAACGATCGGAGGACCGAAGGAGCTAACCGCT
TTTTTGCACAACATGGGGGATCATGTAACTCGCCTTGATCGTTGGGAACCGGAGCTGAATGAAGCCATAC
CAAACGACGAGCGTGACACCACGATGCCTGTAGCAATGGCAACAACGTTGCGCAAACTATTAACTGGCGA
ACTACTTACTCTAGCTTCCCGGCAACAATTAATAGACTGGATGGAGGCGGATAAAGTTGCAGGACCACTT
CTGCGCTCGGCCCTTCCGGCTGGCTGGTTTATTGCTGATAAATCTGGAGCCGGTGAGCGTGGGTCTCGCG
GTATCATTGCAGCACTGGGGCCAGATGGTAAGCCCTCCCGTATCGTAGTTATCTACACGACGGGGAGTCA
GGCAACTATGGATGAACGAAATAGACAGATCGCTGAGATAGGTGCCTCACTGATTAAGCATTGGTAACTG
TCAGACCAAGTTTACTCATATATACTTTAGATTGATTTAAAACTTCATTTTTAATTTAAAAGGATCTAGG
TGAAGATCCTTTTTGATAATCTCATGACCAAAATCCCTTAACGTGAGTTTTCGTTCCACTGAGCGTCAGA
CCCCGTAGAAAAGATCAAAGGATCTTCTTGAGATCCTTTTTTTCTGCGCGTAATCTGCTGCTTGCAAACA
AAAAAACCACCGCTACCAGCGGTGGTTTGTTTGCCGGATCAAGAGCTACCAACTCTTTTTCCGAAGGTAA
CTGGCTTCAGCAGAGCGCAGATACCAAATACTGTTCTTCTAGTGTAGCCGTAGTTAGGCCACCACTTCAA
GAACTCTGTAGCACCGCCTACATACCTCGCTCTGCTAATCCTGTTACCAGTGGCTGCTGCCAGTGGCGAT
AAGTCGTGTCTTACCGGGTTGGACTCAAGACGATAGTTACCGGATAAGGCGCAGCGGTCGGGCTGAACGG
GGGGTTCGTGCACACAGCCCAGCTTGGAGCGAACGACCTACACCGAACTGAGATACCTACAGCGTGAGCT
ATGAGAAAGCGCCACGCTTCCCGAAGGGAGAAAGGCGGACAGGTATCCGGTAAGCGGCAGGGTCGGAACA
GGAGAGCGCACGAGGGAGCTTCCAGGGGGAAACGCCTGGTATCTTTATAGTCCTGTCGGGTTTCGCCACC
TCTGACTTGAGCGTCGATTTTTGTGATGCTCGTCAGGGGGGCGGAGCCTATGGAAAAACGCCAGCAACGC
GGCCTTTTTACGGTTCCTGGCCTTTTGCTGGCCTTTTGCTCACATGTTCTTTCCTGCGTTATCCCCTGAT
TCTGTGGATAACCGTATTACCGCCTTTGAGTGAGCTGATACCGCTCGCCGCAGCCGAACGACCGAGCGCA
GCGAGTCAGTGAGCGAGGAAGCGGAAGAGCGCCCAATACGCAAACCGCCTCTCCCCGCGCGTTGGCCGAT
TCATTAATGCAGCTGGCACGACAGGTTTCCCGACTGGAAAGCGGGCAGTGAGCGCAACGCAATTAATGTG
AGTTAGCTCACTCATTAGGCACCCCAGGCTTTACACTTTATGCTTCCGGCTCGTATGTTGTGTGGAATTG
TGAGCGGATAACAATTTCACACAGGAAACAGCTATGACCATGATTACGCCAAGCGCGCAATTAACCCTCA
CTAAAGGGAACAAAAGCTGGAGCTGCAAGC
