>Addgene plasmid #142197 | TFORF0913 | depositor partial sequence | sequence record 278729 | Insert
ACCGCCACCATGGAGGGACTCTTGAGCGTCGCCCTCCAGGGCGCAGAGTTGGAAGGAAACTGGAAACACG
AGGGCCAGGTTGAGGACCTGCAGGAAAACCAGGAAAGCTGTCCAGAGCCAGAGGCCGTGGCCTGCAAGGG
AGACCCTGCTGGGGACAGCATGCAGGAACGCGATGAATTCAGCCGAATCCCAAGAACCATATCGAGCCCT
GCTGCTACCCAAGCCAGTGTCCCCGACGACAGCAGTTCCCGGAGGTGCAGCGCGCCTGGGGAGAGCCCGA
AGGAGAGGCATCCTGACAGCCGCCAGCGGGAGAGAGGTGGAGGCCCCAAGAAGCCGTGGAAATGCGGGGA
CTGCGGGAAGGCCTTCAGCTACTGTTCAGCGTTCATCTTACACCAGAGAATCCACACCGGGGAGAAGCCA
TTTGCGTGCCCCGAGTGCGGCAAGGCCTTCAGCCAGAGCGTGCACCTGACCCTGCACCAGCGCACGCACA
CGGGCGAGAAGCCCTACGCCTGCCACGAGTGCGGCAAGGCCTTCAGCCAGGGCTCGTACCTGGCGTCCCA
CTGGCGCACGCACACGGGCGAGAAGCCGCACCGCTGCGCCGACTGCGGCAAGGCCTTCACGCGCGTCACG
CACCTGACCCAGCACCGGCGCGTGCACACGGGCGAGCGGCCCTACGCGTGCGCCCAGTGCGCCAAGGCGT
TCCGCAACCGCTCGTCCCTGATAGAGCACCAGCGCATCCACACCGGTGAGAAGCCCTACGAGTGCTCCGC
GTGCGCCAAGGCCTTCCGCTTCTCCTCAGCGCTCATCCGCCACCAGCGCATCCACACGGAGGAGAAGCCC
TACCGCTGCGGCCAGTGCGCCAAGGCCTTCGCGCAGATCGCGCACCTGACCCAGCACCGGCGCGTGCACA
CGGGCGAGAAGCCCTACACGTGCCAGGACTGCGGCGCGCTCTTCAGCCAGAGCGCCTCTCTGGCCGAGCA
CCGGCGCATCCACACAGGCGAGAAGCCCTACGCGTGCGGCCAGTGCGCCAAGGCCTTCACCCAGGTGTCG
CACCTGACGCAGCACCAGCGCACGCACACCGGAGAGCGGCCTTACCCCTGCCACGACTGCGGCAAGCGCT
TCAGCAACCGCTCCCACCTCCTCCAGCACCGCCTCGTGCACACCGGTGAGCGGCCCTACAGGTGCCTGCA
ATGCGGGGCCGCCTTCAGCCACGTGTCCTCGCTTATAGAGCACCAGAAGATCCACACCGGAGAGCGGCCC
TACAAGTGCGGCGAGTGCGGCAAAGCTTTCAGCCAGGGCTCCTCGCTCGCCCTGCACCAGCGCACGCACA
CGGGCGAGCGGCCCTACACCTGCCCCGAGTGCGGCAAGGCCTTCAGCAACCGCTCCTACCTGATCCAGCA
CCACATCGTGCACACCGGGGAGAAGCCCTACGAGTGCAGCGGCTGCGGGAAGGCCTTCAGCTTCTCCTCC
GCGCTCATCCGACACCAGAGGACGCATGCAGACAGTTCGGGACGCCTTTGCCCAGCTCCCACGCCTGACT
CAACACCTGGGCTCTCACAGGGAGGAGAAACCTGTCAACAGGGGTGCCCTGGCAGAAACCCGCGTGGACC
AGCAGAAGATTAGTAATGAACTAGTCCGTAACTTGAAAGTATTTCGATTTCTTGGCTTTATATATCTTGT
GGAAAGGACGATCTAGAAAGCCCTAAGTCCCACCT
