>Addgene plasmid #142197 | TFORF0913 | depositor partial sequence | sequence record 278730 | Barcode
TCTAGAAAGCCCTAAGTCCCACCT
